>Addgene plasmid #153203 | pAAV-phSyn-flex-SypEGFP | addgene full sequence | sequence record 298916 | Addgene NGS Result
AGTGCAAGTGGGTTTTAGGACCAGGATGAGGCGGGGTGGGGGTGCCTACCTGACGACCGACCCCGACCCA
CTGGACAAGCACCCAACCCCCATTCCCCAAATTGCGCATCCCCTATCAGAGAGGGGGAGGGGAAACAGGA
TGCGGCGAGGCGCGTGCGCACTGCCAGCTTCAGCACCGCGGACAGTGCCTTCGCCCCCGCCTGGCGGCGC
GCGCCACCGCCGCCTCAGCACTGAAGGCGCGCTGACGTCACTCGCCGGTCCCCCGCAAACTCCCCTTCCC
GGCCACCTTGGTCGCGTCCGCGCCGCCGCCGGCCCAGCCGGACCGCACCACGCGAGGCGCGAGATAGGGG
GGCACGGGCGCGACCATCTGCGCTGCGGCGCCGGCGACTCAGCGCTGCCTCAGTCTGCGGTGGGCAGCGG
AGGAGTCGTGTCGTGCCTGAGAGCGCAGACGCGTGGACGGTACCCTTCAGGTCGACGTCGATAACTTCGT
ATAGCATACATTATACGAAGTTATCCGAATCGCAATAACTTCGTATAGGATACTTTATACGAAGTTATTT
GGCGCGCCTTACTTGTACAGCTCGTCCATGCCGAGAGTGATCCCGGCGGCGGTCACGAACTCCAGCAGGA
CCATGTGATCGCGCTTCTCGTTGGGGTCTTTGCTCAGGGCGGACTGGGTGCTCAGGTAGTGGTTGTCGGG
CAGCAGCACGGGGCCGTCGCCGATGGGGGTGTTCTGCTGGTAGTGGTCGGCGAGCTGCACGCTGCCGTCC
TCGATGTTGTGGCGGATCTTGAAGTTCACCTTGATGCCGTTCTTCTGCTTGTCGGCCATGATATAGACGT
TGTGGCTGTTGTAGTTGTACTCCAGCTTGTGCCCCAGGATGTTGCCGTCCTCCTTGAAGTCGATGCCCTT
CAGCTCGATGCGGTTCACCAGGGTGTCGCCCTCGAACTTCACCTCGGCGCGGGTCTTGTAGTTGCCGTCG
TCCTTGAAGAAGATGGTGCGCTCCTGGACGTAGCCTTCGGGCATGGCGGACTTGAAGAAGTCGTGCTGCT
TCATGTGGTCGGGGTAGCGGCTGAAGCACTGCACGCCGTAGGTCAGGGTGGTCACGAGGGTGGGCCAGGG
CACGGGCAGCTTGCCGGTGGTGCAGATGAACTTCAGGGTCAGCTTGCCGTAGGTGGCATCGCCCTCGCCC
TCGCCGGACACGCTGAACTTGTGGCCGTTTACGTCGCCGTCCAGCTCGACCAGGATGGGCACCACCCCGG
TGAACAGCTCCTCGCCCTTGCTCACCATTCGCGACATCTGATTGGAGAAGGAGGTGGGCGCACCCTGTTG
GCCGTAGCCTTGCTGCCCATAGTCGCCCTGAGGCCCGTAGCCACCGCCACCGCCGCTGGCTGGCTGCCCG
TAATCGGGTTGATAACCACCCTGAGGCCCGTAGGAGTCCTGGGGCCCATAGCCTCCGGGGCCCTGCCCAT
AGCCCGCATCGCCGTAGGCATCGCCAGGAGCTGGTTGCTTTTCTGGGGCGCCTGGAGGTGCGCGCATGAA
TGGGGCGGCCCAGCCTGTCTCCTTGAACACGAACCATAGGTTGCCAACCCAGAGCACCAGGTTCAGGAAG
CCAAACACCACCGAGGTGTTGAGTCCTGAAGTCACAGGGTCCCTCAGTTCCTTGCATGTGTTTCCTGTCT
GGCGGCACATAGGCATCTCCTTGATAATGTTCTCTGGGTCAGTGGCCATCTTCACATCGGACAGGCCTTT
GGCCCAGGCGGATGAGCTAACTAGCCACATGAAAGCGAACACTGCTGTGGCCAGGAAGTCCATCATTGGC
CCTTTGTTGTTCTCTCGGTACTTGTTCTGCAGGAAGATGTAGGTGGCCAGGGCCCCCATGGAGTAGAGGA
AGGCAAACACAGCCACGGTGACAAAGAATTCAGCCGAGGAGGAGTAGTCACCAACTAGGAAGATCTTGGT
AGTGCCCCCTTTAACGCAGGAGGGTGCATCAAAGTACACTTGGTGCAGCCTGAATGGGTACTCAAATTCG
ACTTCGATGTTGAGGGCACTCTCCGTCTTGTTGGCACACTCCACGCTCAGCCGAAGCTCTCCGGTGTAGC
TGCCGCACGTAGCAAAGGCGAAGATGGCAAAGACCCACTGCAGCACCTTCACGAAGCCAAGGGGCTCCTT
GACCACCCGGAACTGACCCCCAGCCACCAGCTGATTCACCACGTCCATGGTGGCCAACCTGGCCGGCCTT
GATAACTTCGTATAATGTATGCTATACGAAGTTATCCGAATCGCAATAACTTCGTATAAAGTATCCTATA
CGAAGTTATCGAAGATCATCAAGCTTATCGATAATCAACCTCTGGATTACAAAATTTGTGAAAGATTGAC
TGGTATTCTTAACTATGTTGCTCCTTTTACGCTATGTGGATACGCTGCTTTAATGCCTTTGTATCATGCT
ATTGCTTCCCGTATGGCTTTCATTTTCTCCTCCTTGTATAAATCCTGGTTGCTGTCTCTTTATGAGGAGT
TGTGGCCCGTTGTCAGGCAACGTGGCGTGGTGTGCACTGTGTTTGCTGACGCAACCCCCACTGGTTGGGG
CATTGCCACCACCTGTCAGCTCCTTTCCGGGACTTTCGCTTTCCCCCTCCCTATTGCCACGGCGGAACTC
ATCGCCGCCTGCCTTGCCCGCTGCTGGACAGGGGCTCGGCTGTTGGGCACTGACAATTCCGTGGTGTTGT
CGGGGAAATCATCGTCCTTTCCTTGGCTGCTCGCCTATGTTGCCACCTGGATTCTGCGCGGGACGTCCTT
CTGCTACGTCCCTTCGGCCCTCAATCCAGCGGACCTTCCTTCCCGCGGCCTGCTGCCGGCTCTGCGGCCT
CTTCCGCGTCTTCGCCTTCGCCCTCAGACGAGTCGGATCTCCCTTTGGGCCGCCTCCCCGCATCGATACC
GAGCGCTGCTCGAGAGATCGATCTGCCTCGACTGTGCCTTCTAGTTGCCAGCCATCTGTTGTTTGCCCCT
CCCCCGTGCCTTCCTTGACCCTGGAAGGTGCCACTCCCACTGTCCTTTCCTAATAAAATGAGGAAATTGC
ATCGCATTGTCTGAGTAGGTGTCATTCTATTCTGGGGGGTGGGGTGGGGCAGGACAGCAAGGGGGAGGAT
TGGGAAGACAATAGCAGGCATGCTGGGGACACGTGCGGACCGAGCGGCCGCAGGAACCCCTAGTGATGGA
GTTGGCCACTCCCTCTCTGCGCGCTCGCTCGCTCACTGAGGCCGGGCGACCAAAGGTCGCCCGACGCCCG
GGCTTTGCCCGGGCGGCCTCAGTGAGCGAGCGAGCGCGCAGCTGCCTGCAGGGGCGCCTGATGCGGTATT
TTCTCCTTACGCATCTGTGCGGTATTTCACACCGCATA
[95 nt withheld, positions 3399-3493]
T
[46 nt withheld, positions 3495-3540]
C
[141 nt withheld, positions 3542-3682]
CCTTTGACGTTGGAGTCCACGTTCTTT
[37 nt withheld, positions 3710-3746]
ACTCTATCTCGGGCTATTCTTTTGATTTATAAGGGATTTTGCCGATTTCGGTCTATTGGTTAAAAAATGA
GCTGATTTAACAAAAATTTAACGCGAATTTTAACAAAATATTAACGTTTACAATTTTATGGTGCACTCTC
AGTACAATCTGCTCTGATGCCGCATAGTTAAGCCAGCCCCGACACCCGCCAACACCCGCTGACGCGCCCT
GACGGGCTTGTCTGCTCCCGGCATCCGCTTACAGACAAGCTGTGACCGTCTCCGGGAGCTGCATGTGTCA
GAGGTTTTCACCGTCATCACCGAAACGCGCGAGACGAAAGGGCCTCGTGATACGCCTATTTTTATAGGTT
AATGTCATGATAATAATGGTTTCTTAGACGTCAGGTGGCACTTTTCGGGGAAATGTGCGCGGAACCCCTA
TTTGTTTATTTTTCTAAATACATTCAAATATGTATCCGCTCATGAGACAATAACCCTGATAAATGCTTCA
ATAATATTGAAAAAGGAAGAGTATGAGTATTCAACATTTCCGTGTCGCCCTTATTCCCTTTTTTGCGGCA
TTTTGCCTTCCTGTTTTTGCTCACCCAGAAACGCTGGTGAAAGTAAAAGATGCTGAAGATCAGTTGGGTG
CACGAGTGGGTTACATCGAACTGGATCTCAACAGCGGTAAGATCCTTGAGAGTTTTCGCCCCGAAGAACG
TTTTCCAATGATGAGCACTTTTAAAGTTCTGCTATGTGGCGCGGTATTATCCCGTATTGACGCCGGGCAA
GAGCAACTCGGTCGCCGCATACACTATTCTCAGAATGACTTGGTTGAGTACTCACCAGTCACAGAAAAGC
ATCTTACGGATGGCATGACAGTAAGAGAATTATGCAGTGCTGCCATAACCATGAGTGATAACACTGCGGC
CAACTTACTTCTGACAACGATCGGAGGACCGAAGGAGCTAACCGCTTTTTTGCACAACATGGGGGATCAT
GTAACTCGCCTTGATCGTTGGGAACCGGAGCTGAATGAAGCCATACCAAACGACGAGCGTGACACCACGA
TGCCTGTAGCAATGGCAACAACGTTGCGCAAACTATTAACTGGCGAACTACTTACTCTAGCTTCCCGGCA
ACAATTAATAGACTGGATGGAGGCGGATAAAGTTGCAGGACCACTTCTGCGCTCGGCCCTTCCGGCTGGC
TGGTTTATTGCTGATAAATCTGGAGCCGGTGAGCGTGGGTCTCGCGGTATCATTGCAGCACTGGGGCCAG
ATGGTAAGCCCTCCCGTATCGTAGTTATCTACACGACGGGGAGTCAGGCAACTATGGATGAACGAAATAG
ACAGATCGCTGAGATAGGTGCCTCACTGATTAAGCATTGGTAACTGTCAGACCAAGTTTACTCATATATA
CTTTAGATTGATTTAAAACTTCATTTTTAATTTAAAAGGATCTAGGTGAAGATCCTTTTTGATAATCTCA
TGACCAAAATCCCTTAACGTGAGTTTTCGTTCCACTGAGCGTCAGACCCCGTAGAAAAGATCAAAGGATC
TTCTTGAGATCCTTTTTTTCTGCGCGTAATCTGCTGCTTGCAAACAAAAAAACCACCGCTACCAGCGGTG
GTTTGTTTGCCGGATCAAGAGCTACCAACTCTTTTTCCGAAGGTAACTGGCTTCAGCAGAGCGCAGATAC
CAAATACTGTTCTTCTAGTGTAGCCGTAGTTAGGCCACCACTTCAAGAACTCTGTAGCACCGCCTACATA
CCTCGCTCTGCTAATCCTGTTACCAGTGGCTGCTGCCAGTGGCGATAAGTCGTGTCTTACCGGGTTGGAC
TCAAGACGATAGTTACCGGATAAGGCGCAGCGGTCGGGCTGAACGGGGGGTTCGTGCACACAGCCCAGCT
TGGAGCGAACGACCTACACCGAACTGAGATACCTACAGCGTGAGCTATGAGAAAGCGCCACGCTTCCCGA
AGGGAGAAAGGCGGACAGGTATCCGGTAAGCGGCAGGGTCGGAACAGGAGAGCGCACGAGGGAGCTTCCA
GGGGGAAACGCCTGGTATCTTTATAGTCCTGTCGGGTTTCGCCACCTCTGACTTGAGCGTCGATTTTTGT
GATGCTCGTCAGGGGGGCGGAGCCTATGGAAAAACGCCAGCAACGCGGCCTTTTTACGGTTCCTGGCCTT
TTGCTGGCCTTTTGCTCACATGTCCTGCAGGCAGCTGCGCGCTCGCTCGCTCACTGAGGCCGCCCGGGCG
TCGGGCGACCTTTGGTCGCCCGGCCTCAGTGAGCGAGCGAGCGCGCAGAGAGGGAGTGGCCAACTCCATC
ACTAGGGGTTCCTGCGGCCGCACGCGTCTGCAGAGGGCCCTGCGTATG
Features (pLannotate 1.2.2; 19 found; start..end, strand, type, name):
      1..448     +  promoter       hSyn promoter: human synapsin I promoter; confers neuron-specific expression (Kügler et al., 2003)
    481..514     +  protein_bind   loxP: Cre-mediated recombination occurs in the 8-bp core sequence (GCATACAT). Cre recombinase
    525..558     +  protein_bind   lox2272: Cre-mediated recombination occurs in the 8-bp core sequence (GGATACTT). lox2272 sites are compatible with each other, but incompatible with loxP or loxN sites (Lee and Saito, 1988). Cre recombinase
    569..1288    -  CDS            EGFP: the original enhanced GFP (Yang et al., 1996) mammalian codon-optimized
   1295..2227    -  CDS            Syp: SYPH_MOUSE - Experimental evidence at protein level: Swiss-Prot protein existence level 1. Possibly involved in structural functions as organizing other membrane components or in targeting the vesicles to the plasma membrane (By similarity). Involved in the regulation of short-term and long-term synaptic plasticity. From Mus musculus (Mouse).
   2242..2275    -  protein_bind   loxP: Cre-mediated recombination occurs in the 8-bp core sequence (GCATACAT). Cre recombinase
   2286..2319    -  protein_bind   lox2272: Cre-mediated recombination occurs in the 8-bp core sequence (GGATACTT). lox2272 sites are compatible with each other, but incompatible with loxP or loxN sites (Lee and Saito, 1988). Cre recombinase
   2343..2931    +  misc_feature   WPRE: woodchuck hepatitis virus posttranscriptional regulatory element
   2972..3179    +  polyA_signal   bGH poly(A) signal: bovine growth hormone polyadenylation signal
   3202..3342    +  repeat_region  AAV2 ITR: inverted terminal repeat of adeno-associated virus serotype 2 inverted
   3347..3398    -  misc_feature   bom (fragment): basis of mobility region from pBR322
   3417..3872    +  rep_origin     f1 ori (sequence partly withheld): f1 bacteriophage origin of replication; arrow indicates direction of (+) strand synthesis
   3873..3922    -  misc_feature   bom (fragment): basis of mobility region from pBR322
   4024..4059    -  CDS            rop (fragment): Rop protein, which maintains plasmids at low copy number; rop
   4154..4258    +  promoter       AmpR promoter: bla
   4259..5119    +  CDS            AmpR: β-lactamase; bla; confers resistance to ampicillin, carbenicillin, and related antibiotics
   5290..5878    +  rep_origin     ori: high-copy-number ColE1/pMB1/pBR322/pUC origin of replication
   5951..5978    +  repeat_region  AAV2 ITR (fragment): inverted terminal repeat of adeno-associated virus serotype 2 inverted
   6007..6034    +  repeat_region  AAV2 ITR (fragment): inverted terminal repeat of adeno-associated virus serotype 2 inverted
