[The description below was written by a language model from this plasmid's Addgene catalogue record and pLannotate feature annotations shown in this document.]
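Description:
pAAV-phSyn-flex-SypEGFP is an AAV transfer plasmid for producing recombinant adeno-associated virus that labels presynaptic terminals of Cre-expressing neurons. It is maintained in bacteria through a high-copy ColE1/pUC-type origin and selected with ampicillin via the β-lactamase gene. The backbone also carries an f1 phage origin and small remnants of pBR322 bom and rop sequences. The expression cassette is flanked by AAV2 inverted terminal repeats, which direct replication and packaging of the intervening DNA into viral particles. One ITR is annotated in full, while the other is detected only as two short fragments. This may reflect the difficulty of sequencing and annotating these repeats rather than a real truncation.

The payload is a fusion of mouse synaptophysin (Syp) to EGFP, with EGFP at the C-terminal end. It sits in reverse orientation relative to a synapsin promoter. The catalogue lists this promoter as rat synapsin, whereas the feature annotation and the plasmid name identify it as the human synapsin I promoter, so the record is inconsistent on species. The inverted coding sequence is bracketed by paired loxP and lox2272 sites in opposing orientation, forming a FLEX (DIO) switch. Without Cre, the open reading frame is antisense and no fusion protein is made. Cre inverts the cassette and then excises one site of each pair, locking it in the sense orientation for neuron-specific expression. A downstream WPRE enhances transcript stability and expression, and a bovine growth hormone polyadenylation signal terminates the message. Because synaptophysin is a synaptic vesicle protein, the fusion concentrates fluorescence at presynaptic boutons. This makes the construct useful for mapping the axonal outputs of genetically defined neuronal populations.
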