Addgene plasmid #153203: pAAV-phSyn-flex-SypEGFP
Purpose: Can be used to generate AAV virus that will mark the presynaptic terminal (synaptophysin-fused) EGFP in the presence of Cre in neurons from the synapsin promoter
Depositing lab: Lynette Lim. Depositing organization: Vlaams Instituut voor Biotechnologie (VIB, vzw).
Backbone
  Vector backbone: AAV-phSyn
  Vector type: AAV
Growth in bacteria
  Bacterial resistance: Ampicillin, 100 μg/mL
  Growth temperature: 37°C
  Growth strain: NEB Stable
  Copy number: High Copy
Gene/Insert
  Gene/Insert name: synaptophysin-EGFP
  Species: Synthetic
  Promoter: rat synapsin
  Cloning method: Gibson Cloning
Terms and licenses: Academic/Nonprofit Terms; Industry Terms: Not Available to Industry
How to cite: pAAV-phSyn-flex-SypEGFP was a gift from Lynette Lim (Addgene plasmid # 153203 ; http://n2t.net/addgene:153203 ; RRID:Addgene_153203)
